Addgene plasmid #37800: PIGAZFN-R2
Depositing lab: Linzhao Cheng. Depositing organization: Johns Hopkins University and School of Medicine. Publication: Gene targeting of a disease-related gene in human induced pluripotent stem and embryonic stem cells. Zou J, Maeder ML, Mali P, Pruett-Miller SM, Thibodeau-Beganny S, Chou BK, Chen G, Ye Z, Park IH, Daley GQ, Porteus MH, Joung JK, Cheng L. Cell Stem Cell. 2009 Jul 2. 5(1):97-110. 10.1016/j.stem.2009.05.023 PubMed 19540188.
Backbone
  Vector backbone: pST1374
  Backbone manufacturer: Keith Joung lab @ MGH/HMS
  Backbone size w/o insert (bp): 5709
  Total vector size (bp): 5973
  Modifications to backbone: The backbone was digested using XbaI/BamHI to insert the zinc finger sequence.
  Vector type: Mammalian Expression
Growth in bacteria
  Bacterial resistance: Ampicillin, 100 μg/mL
  Growth temperature: 37°C
  Growth strain: DH5alpha
  Copy number: High Copy
Gene/Insert
  Gene/Insert name: PIGA zinc finger R2
  Species: Synthetic
  Insert size (bp): 264
  Promoter: CMV
  Cloning method: Restriction Enzyme; 5′ cloning site XbaI (not destroyed); 3′ cloning site BamHI (not destroyed)
  Sequencing primers: 5′ T7
Resource information
  A portion of this plasmid was derived from a plasmid made by: The insert and backbone were from Dr. Keith Joung's lab in Massachusetts General Hospital/Harvard Medical School.
Terms and licenses: Academic/Nonprofit Terms; Industry Terms: Not Available to Industry
Depositor comments: Please also cite the original article from Joung lab describing the construction of zinc finger nuclease: Maeder ML, Thibodeau-Beganny S, Osiak A, Wright DA, Anthony RM, et al. Rapid “open-source” engineering of customized zinc-finger nucleases for highly efficient gene modification. Mol Cell. 2008;31:294–301.
How to cite: PIGAZFN-R2 was a gift from Linzhao Cheng (Addgene plasmid # 37800 ; http://n2t.net/addgene:37800 ; RRID:Addgene_37800)
