[The description below was written by a language model from this plasmid's Addgene catalogue record and pLannotate feature annotations shown in this document.]
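Description:
PIGAZFN-R2 is a 5,973 bp mammalian expression plasmid encoding one half of a zinc finger nuclease pair directed against the human PIGA gene. It was made by inserting a synthetic 264 bp zinc finger array ("PIGA zinc finger R2") between the XbaI and BamHI sites of the pST1374 backbone, a ZFN expression vector. Both sites remain intact. In bacteria the plasmid replicates from a high-copy ColE1/pUC-type origin and is selected with ampicillin through the bla gene. An f1 origin is also present.

The expression unit is driven by the CMV immediate early enhancer and promoter, followed by a T7 promoter that also serves as the sequencing primer site. The annotated reading frame begins with a sequence matching part of a FLAG epitope. The unannotated stretch after it corresponds in position to the inserted zinc finger array, and this leads into the FokI nonspecific cleavage domain. A V5 tag sequence is annotated just downstream of FokI, although the record does not say whether it is translated as part of the fusion. The unit ends with a bGH polyadenylation signal. Because the FokI domain must dimerize to cut DNA, this "R" construct is presumably meant to be co-delivered with a partner ZFN that binds the adjacent half-site, though the record does not name one.

A second cassette places blasticidin S deaminase under the SV40 early and bacterial EM7 promoters with an SV40 poly(A) signal, which should permit blasticidin selection in mammalian cells. The bleomycin-resistance, lacI and HIV LTR annotations are only short fragments and are likely backbone remnants or spurious matches. The associated publication describes gene targeting of a disease-related gene in human induced pluripotent and embryonic stem cells, which fits use of this plasmid to introduce site-specific double-strand breaks at PIGA.
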