Features (pLannotate 1.2.2; 24 found; start..end, strand, type, name):
     36..80      -  misc_feature   bom (fragment): basis of mobility region from pBR322
    235..614     +  enhancer       CMV enhancer: human cytomegalovirus immediate early enhancer
    615..818     +  promoter       CMV promoter: human cytomegalovirus (CMV) immediate early promoter
    814..847     +  LTR            5' LTR (truncated) (fragment): truncated 5' long terminal repeat (LTR) from HIV-1
    863..881     +  promoter       T7 promoter: promoter for bacteriophage T7 RNA polymerase
    943..962     +  CDS            3xFLAG (fragment): three tandem FLAG® epitope tags
   1234..1821    +  CDS            FokI cleavage domain: nonspecific DNA cleavage domain of the FokI endonuclease (Li et al., 1992) must dimerize to be catalytically active
   1837..1878    +  CDS            V5 tag: epitope tag from simian virus 5
   1934..2158    +  polyA_signal   bGH poly(A) signal: bovine growth hormone polyadenylation signal
   2162..2183    +  promoter       SV40 promoter (fragment): SV40 enhancer and early promoter
   2204..2632    +  rep_origin     f1 ori (sequence partly withheld): f1 bacteriophage origin of replication; arrow indicates direction of (+) strand synthesis
   2646..2976    +  promoter       SV40 promoter: SV40 enhancer and early promoter
   3024..3071    +  promoter       EM7 promoter: synthetic bacterial promoter&nbsp
   3090..3488    +  CDS            BSD: blasticidin S deaminase; Aspergillus terreus BSD; confers resistance to blasticidin
   3489..3516    +  CDS            BleoR (fragment): antibiotic-binding protein; Sh ble from Streptoalloteichus hindustanus; confers resistance to bleomycin, phleomycin, and Zeocin™
   3526..3651    +  CDS            ble (fragment): BLE_KLEPN - Experimental evidence at protein level: Swiss-Prot protein existence level 1. Binding protein with a strong affinity to the bleomycin family of antibiotics. Binds to CL990; an antimitotic-antibiotic compound. From Klebsiella pneumoniae.
   3646..3767    +  polyA_signal   SV40 poly(A) signal: SV40 polyadenylation signal
   3840..3856    -  protein_bind   lac operator: The lac repressor binds to the lac operator to inhibit transcription in E. coli. This inhibition can be relieved by adding lactose or isopropyl-β-D-thiogalactopyranoside (IPTG). lac repressor encoded by lacI
   3864..3894    -  promoter       lac promoter: promoter for the E. coli lac operon
   3909..3930    -  protein_bind   CAP binding site: CAP binding activates transcription in the presence of cAMP. E. coli catabolite activator protein
   3943..4035    -  CDS            lacI (fragment): lac repressor; lacI; The lac repressor binds to the lac operator to inhibit transcription in E. coli. This inhibition can be relieved by adding lactose or isopropyl-β-D-thiogalactopyranoside (IPTG).
   4218..4806    -  rep_origin     ori: high-copy-number ColE1/pMB1/pBR322/pUC origin of replication
   4977..5837    -  CDS            AmpR: β-lactamase; bla; confers resistance to ampicillin, carbenicillin, and related antibiotics
   5838..5942    -  promoter       AmpR promoter: bla
>Addgene plasmid #37800 | PIGAZFN-R2 | depositor full sequence | sequence record 47426 | PIGAZFN-R2 sequence 5973 bps
GACGGATCGGGAGATCTCCCGATCCCCTATGGTCGACTCTCAGTACAATCTGCTCTGATGCCGCATAGTT
AAGCCAGTATCTGCTCCCTGCTTGTGTGTTGGAGGTCGCTGAGTAGTGCGCGAGCAAAATTTAAGCTACA
ACAAGGCAAGGCTTGACCGACAATTGCATGAAGAATCTGCTTAGGGTTAGGCGTTTTGCGCTGCTTCGCG
ATGTACGGGCCAGATATACGCGTTGACATTGATTATTGACTAGTTATTAATAGTAATCAATTACGGGGTC
ATTAGTTCATAGCCCATATATGGAGTTCCGCGTTACATAACTTACGGTAAATGGCCCGCCTGGCTGACCG
CCCAACGACCCCCGCCCATTGACGTCAATAATGACGTATGTTCCCATAGTAACGCCAATAGGGACTTTCC
ATTGACGTCAATGGGTGGACTATTTACGGTAAACTGCCCACTTGGCAGTACATCAAGTGTATCATATGCC
AAGTACGCCCCCTATTGACGTCAATGACGGTAAATGGCCCGCCTGGCATTATGCCCAGTACATGACCTTA
TGGGACTTTCCTACTTGGCAGTACATCTACGTATTAGTCATCGCTATTACCATGGTGATGCGGTTTTGGC
AGTACATCAATGGGCGTGGATAGCGGTTTGACTCACGGGGATTTCCAAGTCTCCACCCCATTGACGTCAA
TGGGAGTTTGTTTTGGCACCAAAATCAACGGGACTTTCCAAAATGTCGTAACAACTCCGCCCCATTGACG
CAAATGGGCGGTAGGCGTGTACGGTGGGAGGTCTATATAAGCAGAGCTCTCTGGCTAACTAGAGAACCCA
CTGCTTACTGGCTTATCGAAATTAATACGACTCACTATAGGGAGACCCAAGCTGGCTAGCACCATGGGAC
CTAAGAAAAAGAGGAAGGTGGCGGCCGCTGACTACAAGGATGACGACGATAAATCTAGACCCGGGGAGCG
CCCCTTCCAGTGTCGCATTTGCATGCGGAACTTTTCGGCCCCCAGCAAGCTTAAGAGGCATACCCGTACT
CATACCGGTGAAAAACCGTTTCAGTGTCGGATCTGTATGCGAAATTTCTCCCACAAGAGCAGCTTGACGC
GGCATCTACGTACGCACACCGGCGAGAAGCCATTCCAATGCCGAATATGCATGCGCAACTTCAGTCAGCG
GAACGCGCTGAGCGGGCACCTAAAAACCCACCTGAGGGGATCCCAACTAGTCAAAAGTGAACTGGAGGAG
AAGAAATCTGAACTTCGTCATAAATTGAAATATGTGCCTCATGAATATATTGAATTAATTGAAATTGCCA
GAAATTCCACTCAGGATAGAATTCTTGAAATGAAGGTAATGGAATTTTTTATGAAAGTTTATGGATATAG
AGGTAAACATTTGGGTGGATCAAGGAAACCGGACGGAGCAATTTATACTGTCGGATCTCCTATTGATTAC
GGTGTGATCGTGGATACTAAAGCTTATAGCGGAGGTTATAATCTGCCAATTGGCCAAGCAGATGAAATGC
AACGATATGTCGAAGAAAATCAAACACGAAACAAACATATCAACCCTAATGAATGGTGGAAAGTCTATCC
ATCTTCTGTAACGGAATTTAAGTTTTTATTTGTGAGTGGTCACTTTAAAGGAAACTACAAAGCTCAGCTT
ACACGATTAAATCATATCACTAATTGTAATGGAGCTGTTCTTAGTGTAGAAGAGCTTTTAATTGGTGGAG
AAATGATTAAAGCCGGCACATTAACCTTAGAGGAAGTGAGACGGAAATTTAATAACGGCGAGATAAACTT
TTAAGGGCCCTTCGAAGGTAAGCCTATCCCTAACCCTCTCCTCGGTCTCGATTCTACGCGTACCGGTCAT
CATCACCATCACCATTGAGTTTAAACCCGCTGATCAGCCTCGACTGTGCCTTCTAGTTGCCAGCCATCTG
TTGTTTGCCCCTCCCCCGTGCCTTCCTTGACCCTGGAAGGTGCCACTCCCACTGTCCTTTCCTAATAAAA
TGAGGAAATTGCATCGCATTGTCTGAGTAGGTGTCATTCTATTCTGGGGGGTGGGGTGGGGCAGGACAGC
AAGGGGGAGGATTGGGAAGACAATAGCAGGCATGCTGGGGATGCGGTGGGCTCTATGGCTTCTGAGGCGG
AAAGAACCAGCTGGGGCTCTAGGGGGTATCCCC
[124 nt withheld, positions 2204-2327]
C
[32 nt withheld, positions 2329-2360]
CA
[57 nt withheld, positions 2363-2419]
A
[49 nt withheld, positions 2421-2469]
CCTTTGACGTTGGAGTCCACGTTCTTT
[37 nt withheld, positions 2497-2533]
ACCCTATCTCGGTCTATTCTTTTGATTTATAAGGGATTTTGGGGATTTCGGCCTATTGGTTAAAAAATGA
GCTGATTTAACAAAAATTTAACGCGAATTAATTCTGTGGAATGTGTGTCAGTTAGGGTGTGGAAAGTCCC
CAGGCTCCCCAGGCAGGCAGAAGTATGCAAAGCATGCATCTCAATTAGTCAGCAACCAGGTGTGGAAAGT
CCCCAGGCTCCCCAGCAGGCAGAAGTATGCAAAGCATGCATCTCAATTAGTCAGCAACCATAGTCCCGCC
CCTAACTCCGCCCATCCCGCCCCTAACTCCGCCCAGTTCCGCCCATTCTCCGCCCCATGGCTGACTAATT
TTTTTTATTTATGCAGAGGCCGAGGCCGCCTCTGCCTCTGAGCTATTCCAGAAGTAGTGAGGAGGCTTTT
TTGGAGGCCTAGGCTTTTGCAAAAAGCTCCCGGGAGCTTGTATATCCATTTTCGGATCTGATCAGCACGT
GTTGACAATTAATCATCGGCATAGTATATCGGCATAGTATAATACGACAAGGTGAGGAACTAAACCATGG
CCAAGCCTTTGTCTCAAGAAGAATCCACCCTCATTGAAAGAGCAACGGCTACAATCAACAGCATCCCCAT
CTCTGAAGACTACAGCGTCGCCAGCGCAGCTCTCTCTAGCGACGGCCGCATCTTCACTGGTGTCAATGTA
TATCATTTTACTGGGGGACCTTGTGCAGAACTCGTGGTGCTGGGCACTGCTGCTGCTGCGGCAGCTGGCA
ACCTGACTTGTATCGTCGCGATCGGAAATGAGAACAGGGGCATCTTGAGCCCCTGCGGACGGTGTCGACA
GGTGCTTCTCGATCTGCATCCTGGGATCAAAGCGATAGTGAAGGACAGTGATGGACAGCCGACGGCAGTT
GGGATTCGTGAATTGCTGCCCTCTGGTTATGTGTGGGAGGGCTAAGCACTTCGTGGCCGAGGAGCAGGAC
TGACACGTGCTACGAGATTTCGATTCCACCGCCGCCTTCTATGAAAGGTTGGGCTTCGGAATCGTTTTCC
GGGACGCCGGCTGGATGATCCTCCAGCGCGGGGATCTCATGCTGGAGTTCTTCGCCCACCCCAACTTGTT
TATTGCAGCTTATAATGGTTACAAATAAAGCAATAGCATCACAAATTTCACAAATAAAGCATTTTTTTCA
CTGCATTCTAGTTGTGGTTTGTCCAAACTCATCAATGTATCTTATCATGTCTGTATACCGTCGACCTCTA
GCTAGAGCTTGGCGTAATCATGGTCATAGCTGTTTCCTGTGTGAAATTGTTATCCGCTCACAATTCCACA
CAACATACGAGCCGGAAGCATAAAGTGTAAAGCCTGGGGTGCCTAATGAGTGAGCTAACTCACATTAATT
GCGTTGCGCTCACTGCCCGCTTTCCAGTCGGGAAACCTGTCGTGCCAGCTGCATTAATGAATCGGCCAAC
GCGCGGGGAGAGGCGGTTTGCGTATTGGGCGCTCTTCCGCTTCCTCGCTCACTGACTCGCTGCGCTCGGT
CGTTCGGCTGCGGCGAGCGGTATCAGCTCACTCAAAGGCGGTAATACGGTTATCCACAGAATCAGGGGAT
AACGCAGGAAAGAACATGTGAGCAAAAGGCCAGCAAAAGGCCAGGAACCGTAAAAAGGCCGCGTTGCTGG
CGTTTTTCCATAGGCTCCGCCCCCCTGACGAGCATCACAAAAATCGACGCTCAAGTCAGAGGTGGCGAAA
CCCGACAGGACTATAAAGATACCAGGCGTTTCCCCCTGGAAGCTCCCTCGTGCGCTCTCCTGTTCCGACC
CTGCCGCTTACCGGATACCTGTCCGCCTTTCTCCCTTCGGGAAGCGTGGCGCTTTCTCAATGCTCACGCT
GTAGGTATCTCAGTTCGGTGTAGGTCGTTCGCTCCAAGCTGGGCTGTGTGCACGAACCCCCCGTTCAGCC
CGACCGCTGCGCCTTATCCGGTAACTATCGTCTTGAGTCCAACCCGGTAAGACACGACTTATCGCCACTG
GCAGCAGCCACTGGTAACAGGATTAGCAGAGCGAGGTATGTAGGCGGTGCTACAGAGTTCTTGAAGTGGT
GGCCTAACTACGGCTACACTAGAAGGACAGTATTTGGTATCTGCGCTCTGCTGAAGCCAGTTACCTTCGG
AAAAAGAGTTGGTAGCTCTTGATCCGGCAAACAAACCACCGCTGGTAGCGGTGGTTTTTTTGTTTGCAAG
CAGCAGATTACGCGCAGAAAAAAAGGATCTCAAGAAGATCCTTTGATCTTTTCTACGGGGTCTGACGCTC
AGTGGAACGAAAACTCACGTTAAGGGATTTTGGTCATGAGATTATCAAAAAGGATCTTCACCTAGATCCT
TTTAAATTAAAAATGAAGTTTTAAATCAATCTAAAGTATATATGAGTAAACTTGGTCTGACAGTTACCAA
TGCTTAATCAGTGAGGCACCTATCTCAGCGATCTGTCTATTTCGTTCATCCATAGTTGCCTGACTCCCCG
TCGTGTAGATAACTACGATACGGGAGGGCTTACCATCTGGCCCCAGTGCTGCAATGATACCGCGAGACCC
ACGCTCACCGGCTCCAGATTTATCAGCAATAAACCAGCCAGCCGGAAGGGCCGAGCGCAGAAGTGGTCCT
GCAACTTTATCCGCCTCCATCCAGTCTATTAATTGTTGCCGGGAAGCTAGAGTAAGTAGTTCGCCAGTTA
ATAGTTTGCGCAACGTTGTTGCCATTGCTACAGGCATCGTGGTGTCACGCTCGTCGTTTGGTATGGCTTC
ATTCAGCTCCGGTTCCCAACGATCAAGGCGAGTTACATGATCCCCCATGTTGTGCAAAAAAGCGGTTAGC
TCCTTCGGTCCTCCGATCGTTGTCAGAAGTAAGTTGGCCGCAGTGTTATCACTCATGGTTATGGCAGCAC
TGCATAATTCTCTTACTGTCATGCCATCCGTAAGATGCTTTTCTGTGACTGGTGAGTACTCAACCAAGTC
ATTCTGAGAATAGTGTATGCGGCGACCGAGTTGCTCTTGCCCGGCGTCAATACGGGATAATACCGCGCCA
CATAGCAGAACTTTAAAAGTGCTCATCATTGGAAAACGTTCTTCGGGGCGAAAACTCTCAAGGATCTTAC
CGCTGTTGAGATCCAGTTCGATGTAACCCACTCGTGCACCCAACTGATCTTCAGCATCTTTTACTTTCAC
CAGCGTTTCTGGGTGAGCAAAAACAGGAAGGCAAAATGCCGCAAAAAAGGGAATAAGGGCGACACGGAAA
TGTTGAATACTCATACTCTTCCTTTTTCAATATTATTGAAGCATTTATCAGGGTTATTGTCTCATGAGCG
GATACATATTTGAATGTATTTAGAAAAATAAACAAATAGGGGTTCCGCGCACATTTCCCCGAAAAGTGCC
ACCTGACGTC
