>Addgene plasmid #37800 | PIGAZFN-R2 | addgene partial sequence | sequence record 49330 | CMV_fwd
GCTCTCTGGCTAACTAGAGAACCCACTGCTTACTGGCTTATCGAAATTAATACGACTCACTATAGGGAGA
CCCAAGCTGGCTAGCACCATGGGACCTAAGAAAAAGAGGAAGGTGGCGGCCGCTGACTACAAGGATGACG
ACGATAAATCTAGACCCGGGGAGCGCCCCTTCCAGTGTCGCATTTGCATGCGGAACTTTTCGGCCCCCAG
CAAGCTTAAGAGGCATACCCGTACTCATACCGGTGAAAAACCGTTTCAGTGTCGGATCTGTATGCGAAAT
TTCTCCCACAAGAGCAGCTTGACGCGGCATCTACGTACGCACACCGGCGAGAAGCCATTCCAATGCCGAA
TATGCATGCGCAACTTCAGTCAGCGGAACGCGCTGAGCGGGCACCTAAAAACCCACCTGAGGGGATCCCA
ACTAGTCAAAAGTGAACTGGAGGAGAAGAAATCTGAACTTCGTCATAAATTGAAATATGTGCCTCATGAA
TATATTGAATTAATTGAAATTGCCAGAAATTCCACTCAGGATAGAATTCTTGAAATGAAGGTAATGGAAT
TTTTTATGAAAGTTTATGGATATAGAGGTAAACATTTGGGTGGATCAAGGAAACCGGACGGAGCAATTTA
TACTGTCGGATCTCCTATTGATTACGGTGTGATCGTGGATACTAAAGCTTATAGCGGAGGTTATAATCTG
CCAATTGGCCAAGCAGATGAAATGCAACGATATGTCGAAGAAAATCAAACACGAAACAAACATATCAACC
CTAATGAATGGTGGAAAGTCTATCCATCTTCTGTAACGGAATTTAAGTTTTTATTTGTGAGTGGTCACTT
TAAAGGAAAC
