>Addgene plasmid #37800 | PIGAZFN-R2 | addgene partial sequence | sequence record 49331 | BGH-rev 5'-TAGAAGGCACAGTCGAGG-3'
TGCGCAACTTCAGTCAGCGGAACGCGCTGAGCGGGCACCTAAAAACCCACCTGAGGGGATCCCAACTAGT
CAAAAGTGAACTGGAGGAGAAGAAATCTGAACTTCGTCATAAATTGAAATATGTGCCTCATGAATATATT
GAATTAATTGAAATTGCCAGAAATTCCACTCAGGATAGAATTCTTGAAATGAAGGTAATGGAATTTTTTA
TGAAAGTTTATGGATATAGAGGTAAACATTTGGGTGGATCAAGGAAACCGGACGGAGCAATTTATACTGT
CGGATCTCCTATTGATTACGGTGTGATCGTGGATACTAAAGCTTATAGCGGAGGTTATAATCTGCCAATT
GGCCAAGCAGATGAAATGCAACGATATGTCGAAGAAAATCAAACACGAAACAAACATATCAACCCTAATG
AATGGTGGAAAGTCTATCCATCTTCTGTAACGGAATTTAAGTTTTTATTTGTGAGTGGTCACTTTAAAGG
AAACTACAAAGCTCAGCTTACACGATTAAATCATATCACTAATTGTAATGGAGCTGTTCTTAGTGTAGAA
GAGCTTTTAATTGGTGGAGAAATGATTAAAGCCGGCACATTAACCTTAGAGGAAGTGAGACGGAAATTTA
ATAACGGCGAGATAAACTTTTAAGGGCCCTTCGAAGGTAAGCCTATCCCTAACCCTCTCCTCGGTCTCGA
TTCTACGCGTACCGGTCATCATCACCATCACCATTGAGT
